>Addgene plasmid #131116 | pcDNA4/TO-ORF66 C341A-2xStrep | addgene full sequence | sequence record 257506 | Addgene NGS Result
GACGGATCGGGAGATCTCCCGATCCCCTATGGTGCACTCTCAGTACAATCTGCTCTGATGCCGCATAGTT
AAGCCAGTATCTGCTCCCTGCTTGTGTGTTGGAGGTCGCTGAGTAGTGCGCGAGCAAAATTTAAGCTACA
ACAAGGCAAGGCTTGACCGACAATTGCATGAAGAATCTGCTTAGGGTTAGGCGTTTTGCGCTGCTTCGCG
ATGTACGGGCCAGATATACGCGTTGACATTGATTATTGACTAGTTATTAATAGTAATCAATTACGGGGTC
ATTAGTTCATAGCCCATATATGGAGTTCCGCGTTACATAACTTACGGTAAATGGCCCGCCTGGCTGACCG
CCCAACGACCCCCGCCCATTGACGTCAATAATGACGTATGTTCCCATAGTAACGCCAATAGGGACTTTCC
ATTGACGTCAATGGGTGGAGTATTTACGGTAAACTGCCCACTTGGCAGTACATCAAGTGTATCATATGCC
AAGTACGCCCCCTATTGACGTCAATGACGGTAAATGGCCCGCCTGGCATTATGCCCAGTACATGACCTTA
TGGGACTTTCCTACTTGGCAGTACATCTACGTATTAGTCATCGCTATTACCATGGTGATGCGGTTTTGGC
AGTACATCAATGGGCGTGGATAGCGGTTTGACTCACGGGGATTTCCAAGTCTCCACCCCATTGACGTCAA
TGGGAGTTTGTTTTGGCACCAAAATCAACGGGACTTTCCAAAATGTCGTAACAACTCCGCCCCATTGACG
CAAATGGGCGGTAGGCGTGTACGGTGGGAGGTCTATATAAGCAGAGCTCTCCCTATCAGTGATAGAGATC
TCCCTATCAGTGATAGAGATCGTCGACGAGCTCGTTTAGTGAACCGTCAGATCGCCTGGAGACGCCATCC
ACGCTGTTTTGACCTCCATAGAAGACACCGGGACCGATCCAGCCTCCGGACTCTAGCGTTTAAACTTAAG
CTTGGTACCGAGCTCGGATCATGGCCCTGGATCAGCGCTGGGATCGCTTTCTTGTGTCTTGGTTTGGTTT
GGATGAGGCCCAGCTGACGGCCCACCGCGTGTTCGAGGGCGAGAATGGCGTGCCAGTGGAGGAATATGTG
GCTTTTGTCATATTCGGGGAGCGGGGTTTCCAGGGAAACATGCCCTCCTGGGCCAGGCACCTGTTGGACC
GCCCGTCGCTGGCGCAGGCGATCGCCGTGTTGCGCGCTGGCTCAGACACCGTCGCCAAACAGGCGCAGAT
TTGTGCGGCGCAGCAGCTGCTTGGCGCCCACGTATGGGTTGTGGTGACGCTGTCCCGTGCCCAGGCCGCC
GACCATGCTAGGGCGATACCGCGCCACGTATGGGCAAAATACCTGTCGCTTCCATTTTCCAAGGCCTGTG
CCCAACTCTGCAAGCTGTTGGCGCTTTGCTCTCGCTTTCCGTTAGTGACCTGCTGTTCGAAGCCCCCACC
GTCGCTACCCTGGCTAAGGAAGAAGTGGCATGGGCCGTTGCCGCGTCGTCCCCTCCTGGAGGTGCCCTCG
CCCACCCGTCGCGGTGTGGCTGCGACCGGAGACGGTAACGGGCTCGGGATAGGGGCGGCAGATACCGGCC
TCCGGGAGGCCTTGGAGCGCGTCGCCCCTACGGTTCCCTGCGGTAACCCGTTCGACGCCATGCTTGGGTC
ACTGTGTTTTTTGAGCCTTATTAAGTCCCGCCACGTAGTGCTGCCCGCCTGCGAGCAGGAGGGACCTGGT
CTCGTGCGGAACCTTGGCAGGAGGCTTCTGGCATACAATGTTCTCTCCCCCTGCGTGTCCATACCCGTCA
TCTGTTCGCGCGTGGCCCGCGCGGCCCTTGCCAAGCGGGCGCGTTGCGCTCGGGCGGTTGTGTGCATGGA
GTGTGGACACTGTCTTAACTTTGGCAGGGGCAAGTTTCATACTGTCAATTTTCCTCCCACCAACGTGTTT
TTCAGCAGGGACAGGAAAGAGAAGCAGTTCACCATCTGTGCGACCACGGGGAGGATCTACGCCTCTTACT
GTGGCAGCGAACATATGAGGGTGTATCCCCTGTGCGATATTACCGGACGCGGGACCCTAGCACGCGTCGT
AATCAGGGCTGTCCTAGCTAACAACGCGGCCCTTGCCATTCGAGACCTAGATCAAACTGTCAGTTTTGTA
GTGCCTTGCCTTGGGACGCCCGACTGCGAGGCTGCCCTATTAAAGCACCGTGACGTGCGCGGACTGCTTC
AGCTCACCTCACAGCTGCTGGAGTTCTGTTGCGGGAAGTGTTCCTCCCTCGAGGGAGGCGGTGGATGGAG
CCACCCCCAGTTCGAGAAGGGCGGCGGCAGCGGCGGCGGCAGCGGCGGCGGCAGCTGGAGCCACCCCCAG
TTCGAGAAGGGGCCCGTTTAAACCCGCTGATCAGCCTCGACTGTGCCTTCTAGTTGCCAGCCATCTGTTG
TTTGCCCCTCCCCCGTGCCTTCCTTGACCCTGGAAGGTGCCACTCCCACTGTCCTTTCCTAATAAAATGA
GGAAATTGCATCGCATTGTCTGAGTAGGTGTCATTCTATTCTGGGGGGTGGGGTGGGGCAGGACAGCAAG
GGGGAGGATTGGGAAGACAATAGCAGGCATGCTGGGGATGCGGTGGGCTCTATGGCTTCTGAGGCGGAAA
GAACCAGCTGGGGCTCTAGGGGGTATCCCC
[124 nt withheld, positions 2691-2814]
C
[91 nt withheld, positions 2816-2906]
A
[49 nt withheld, positions 2908-2956]
CCTTTGACGTTGGAGTCCACGTTCTTT
[37 nt withheld, positions 2984-3020]
ACCCTATCTCGGTCTATTCTTTTGATTTATAAGGGATTTTGCCGATTTCGGCCTATTGGTTAAAAAATGA
GCTGATTTAACAAAAATTTAACGCGAATTAATTCTGTGGAATGTGTGTCAGTTAGGGTGTGGAAAGTCCC
CAGGCTCCCCAGCAGGCAGAAGTATGCAAAGCATGCATCTCAATTAGTCAGCAACCAGGTGTGGAAAGTC
CCCAGGCTCCCCAGCAGGCAGAAGTATGCAAAGCATGCATCTCAATTAGTCAGCAACCATAGTCCCGCCC
CTAACTCCGCCCATCCCGCCCCTAACTCCGCCCAGTTCCGCCCATTCTCCGCCCCATGGCTGACTAATTT
TTTTTATTTATGCAGAGGCCGAGGCCGCCTCTGCCTCTGAGCTATTCCAGAAGTAGTGAGGAGGCTTTTT
TGGAGGCCTAGGCTTTTGCAAAAAGCTCCCGGGAGCTTGTATATCCATTTTCGGATCTGATCAGCACGTG
TTGACAATTAATCATCGGCATAGTATATCGGCATAGTATAATACGACAAGGTGAGGAACTAAACCATGGC
CAAGTTGACCAGTGCCGTTCCGGTGCTCACCGCGCGCGACGTCGCCGGAGCGGTCGAGTTCTGGACCGAC
CGGCTCGGGTTCTCCCGGGACTTCGTGGAGGACGACTTCGCCGGTGTGGTCCGGGACGACGTGACCCTGT
TCATCAGCGCGGTCCAGGACCAGGTGGTGCCGGACAACACCCTGGCCTGGGTGTGGGTGCGCGGCCTGGA
CGAGCTGTACGCCGAGTGGTCGGAGGTCGTGTCCACGAACTTCCGGGACGCCTCCGGGCCGGCCATGACC
GAGATCGGCGAGCAGCCGTGGGGGCGGGAGTTCGCCCTGCGCGACCCGGCCGGCAACTGCGTGCACTTCG
TGGCCGAGGAGCAGGACTGACACGTGCTACGAGATTTCGATTCCACCGCCGCCTTCTATGAAAGGTTGGG
CTTCGGAATCGTTTTCCGGGACGCCGGCTGGATGATCCTCCAGCGCGGGGATCTCATGCTGGAGTTCTTC
GCCCACCCCAACTTGTTTATTGCAGCTTATAATGGTTACAAATAAAGCAATAGCATCACAAATTTCACAA
ATAAAGCATTTTTTTCACTGCATTCTAGTTGTGGTTTGTCCAAACTCATCAATGTATCTTATCATGTCTG
TATACCGTCGACCTCTAGCTAGAGCTTGGCGTAATCATGGTCATAGCTGTTTCCTGTGTGAAATTGTTAT
CCGCTCACAATTCCACACAACATACGAGCCGGAAGCATAAAGTGTAAAGCCTGGGGTGCCTAATGAGTGA
GCTAACTCACATTAATTGCGTTGCGCTCACTGCCCGCTTTCCAGTCGGGAAACCTGTCGTGCCAGCTGCA
TTAATGAATCGGCCAACGCGCGGGGAGAGGCGGTTTGCGTATTGGGCGCTCTTCCGCTTCCTCGCTCACT
GACTCGCTGCGCTCGGTCGTTCGGCTGCGGCGAGCGGTATCAGCTCACTCAAAGGCGGTAATACGGTTAT
CCACAGAATCAGGGGATAACGCAGGAAAGAACATGTGAGCAAAAGGCCAGCAAAAGGCCAGGAACCGTAA
AAAGGCCGCGTTGCTGGCGTTTTTCCATAGGCTCCGCCCCCCTGACGAGCATCACAAAAATCGACGCTCA
AGTCAGAGGTGGCGAAACCCGACAGGACTATAAAGATACCAGGCGTTTCCCCCTGGAAGCTCCCTCGTGC
GCTCTCCTGTTCCGACCCTGCCGCTTACCGGATACCTGTCCGCCTTTCTCCCTTCGGGAAGCGTGGCGCT
TTCTCATAGCTCACGCTGTAGGTATCTCAGTTCGGTGTAGGTCGTTCGCTCCAAGCTGGGCTGTGTGCAC
GAACCCCCCGTTCAGCCCGACCGCTGCGCCTTATCCGGTAACTATCGTCTTGAGTCCAACCCGGTAAGAC
ACGACTTATCGCCACTGGCAGCAGCCACTGGTAACAGGATTAGCAGAGCGAGGTATGTAGGCGGTGCTAC
AGAGTTCTTGAAGTGGTGGCCTAACTACGGCTACACTAGAAGAACAGTATTTGGTATCTGCGCTCTGCTG
AAGCCAGTTACCTTCGGAAAAAGAGTTGGTAGCTCTTGATCCGGCAAACAAACCACCGCTGGTAGCGGTG
GTTTTTTTGTTTGCGAGCAGCAGATTACGCGCAGAAAAAAAGGATCTCAAGAAGATCCTTTGATCTTTTC
TACGGGGTCTGACGCTCAGTGGAACGAAAACTCACGTTAAGGGATTTTGGTCATGAGATTATCAAAAAGG
ATCTTCACCTAGATCCTTTTAAATTAAAAATGAAGTTTTAAATCAATCTAAAGTATATATGAGTAAACTT
GGTCTGACAGTTACCAATGCTTAATCAGTGAGGCACCTATCTCAGCGATCTGTCTATTTCGTTCATCCAT
AGTTGCCTGACTCCCCGTCGTGTAGATAACTACGATACGGGAGGGCTTACCATCTGGCCCCAGTGCTGCA
ATGATACCGCGAGACCCACGCTCACCGGCTCCAGATTTATCAGCAATAAACCAGCCAGCCGGAAGGGCCG
AGCGCAGAAGTGGTCCTGCAACTTTATCCGCCTCCATCCAGTCTATTAATTGTTGCCGGGAAGCTAGAGT
AAGTAGTTCGCCAGTTAATAGTTTGCGCAACGTTGTTGCCATTGCTACAGGCATCGTGGTGTCACGCTCG
TCGTTTGGTATGGCTTCATTCAGCTCCGGTTCCCAACGATCAAGGCGAGTTACATGATCCCCCATGTTGT
GCAAAAAAGCGGTTAGCTCCTTCGGTCCTCCGATCGTTGTCAGAAGTAAGTTGGCCGCAGTGTTATCACT
CATGGTTATGGCAGCACTGCATAATTCTCTTACTGTCATGCCATCCGTAAGATGCTTTTCTGTGACTGGT
GAGTACTCAACCAAGTCATTCTGAGAATAGTGTATGCGGCGACCGAGTTGCTCTTGCCCGGCGTCAATAC
GGGATAATACCGCGCCACATAGCAGAACTTTAAAAGTGCTCATCATTGGAAAACGTTCTTCGGGGCGAAA
ACTCTCAAGGATCTTACCGCTGTTGAGATCCAGTTCGATGTAACCCACTCGTGCACCCAACTGATCTTCA
GCATCTTTTACTTTCACCAGCGTTTCTGGGTGAGCAAAAACAGGAAGGCAAAATGCCGCAAAAAAGGGAA
TAAGGGCGACACGGAAATGTTGAATACTCATACTCTTCCTTTTTCAATATTATTGAAGCATTTATCAGGG
TTATTGTCTCATGAGCGGATACATATTTGAATGTATTTAGAAAAATAAACAAATAGGGGTTCCGCGCACA
TTTCCCCGAAAAGTGCCACCTGACGTC
Features (pLannotate 1.2.2; 22 found; start..end, strand, type, name):
     28..80      -  misc_feature   bom (fragment): basis of mobility region from pBR322
    235..614     +  enhancer       CMV enhancer: human cytomegalovirus immediate early enhancer
    615..818     +  promoter       CMV promoter: human cytomegalovirus (CMV) immediate early promoter
    820..839     +  promoter       PLtetO-1 promoter (fragment): modified phage lambda PL promoter with tet operator sites (Lutz and Bujard, 1997)
    841..860     +  promoter       PLtetO-1 promoter (fragment): modified phage lambda PL promoter with tet operator sites (Lutz and Bujard, 1997)
    868..901     +  promoter       TRE3GV promoter (fragment): 3rd-generation Tet-responsive promoter that can be activated by binding of Tet-On® 3G, optimized for retroviral and lentiviral vectors
   1001..2287    +  CDS            ORF66: UL49_HHV8P - Protein inferred from homology: Swiss-Prot protein existence level 3. From Human herpesvirus 8 type P (isolate GK18) (HHV-8) (Kaposi's sarcoma-associated herpesvirus).
   2421..2645    +  polyA_signal   bGH poly(A) signal: bovine growth hormone polyadenylation signal
   2649..2670    +  promoter       SV40 promoter (fragment): SV40 enhancer and early promoter
   2691..3119    +  rep_origin     f1 ori (sequence partly withheld): f1 bacteriophage origin of replication; arrow indicates direction of (+) strand synthesis
   3133..3462    +  promoter       SV40 promoter: SV40 enhancer and early promoter
   3510..3557    +  promoter       EM7 promoter: synthetic bacterial promoter&nbsp
   3576..3950    +  CDS            BleoR: antibiotic-binding protein; Sh ble from Streptoalloteichus hindustanus; confers resistance to bleomycin, phleomycin, and Zeocin™
   3960..4085    +  CDS            ble (fragment): BLE_KLEPN - Experimental evidence at protein level: Swiss-Prot protein existence level 1. Binding protein with a strong affinity to the bleomycin family of antibiotics. Binds to CL990; an antimitotic-antibiotic compound. From Klebsiella pneumoniae.
   4080..4201    +  polyA_signal   SV40 poly(A) signal: SV40 polyadenylation signal
   4274..4290    -  protein_bind   lac operator: The lac repressor binds to the lac operator to inhibit transcription in E. coli. This inhibition can be relieved by adding lactose or isopropyl-β-D-thiogalactopyranoside (IPTG). lac repressor encoded by lacI
   4298..4328    -  promoter       lac promoter: promoter for the E. coli lac operon
   4343..4364    -  protein_bind   CAP binding site: CAP binding activates transcription in the presence of cAMP. E. coli catabolite activator protein
   4377..4469    -  CDS            lacI (fragment): lac repressor; lacI; The lac repressor binds to the lac operator to inhibit transcription in E. coli. This inhibition can be relieved by adding lactose or isopropyl-β-D-thiogalactopyranoside (IPTG).
   4652..5240    -  rep_origin     ori: high-copy-number ColE1/pMB1/pBR322/pUC origin of replication
   5411..6271    -  CDS            AmpR: β-lactamase; bla; confers resistance to ampicillin, carbenicillin, and related antibiotics
   6272..6376    -  promoter       AmpR promoter: bla
