[The description below was written by a language model from this plasmid's Addgene catalogue record and pLannotate feature annotations shown in this document.]
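Description:
pcDNA4/TO-ORF66 C341A-2xStrep is a mammalian expression plasmid of about 6.4 kb built on the pcDNA4/TO backbone. It is propagated in E. coli through a high-copy ColE1/pUC-type origin with ampicillin selection (AmpR under its own bla promoter), and it also carries an f1 origin. For selection in mammalian cells, the backbone provides a Zeocin/bleomycin resistance gene (Sh ble) driven by the SV40 early promoter, with an adjacent EM7 bacterial promoter and an SV40 polyadenylation signal.

The payload is the full-length ORF66 coding sequence of Kaposi's sarcoma-associated herpesvirus (HHV-8), amino acids 1–429 (1,287 bp), carrying a cysteine-to-alanine substitution at position 341. It is transcribed from the CMV immediate-early enhancer/promoter and terminated by the bovine growth hormone poly(A) signal. Two short tet operator-like fragments are annotated immediately downstream of the CMV promoter, consistent with the "TO" design. In cells expressing the Tet repressor, transcription is held off until tetracycline or doxycycline is added, whereas in cells lacking the repressor the promoter behaves constitutively. The record lists a C-terminal 2xStrep tag supplied by the backbone. The feature table does not annotate it separately, but there is unannotated space between the end of the ORF66 coding sequence and the poly(A) signal where it would lie. The tag allows affinity capture on Strep-Tactin resins and detection of the protein.

According to the associated publication title, conserved CxnC motifs in ORF66 are required for viral late gene expression and for interaction with ORF34. This point mutant therefore presumably serves to test the contribution of C341 in transfection-based expression and pull-down experiments alongside the wild-type protein.
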