Addgene plasmid #131116: pcDNA4/TO-ORF66 C341A-2xStrep
Purpose: Expresses KSHV ORF66 a.a. 1-429 (full length) C341A mutant with a C-terminal 2xStrep tag in mammalian cells
Depositing lab: Britt Glaunsinger. Depositing organization: University of California, Berkeley. Publication: Conserved CxnC motifs in Kaposi's sarcoma-associated herpesvirus ORF66 are required for viral late gene expression and are essential for its interaction with ORF34. Didychuk AL, Castaneda AF, Kushnir LO, Huang CJ, Glaunsinger BA. J Virol. 2019 Oct 2. pii: JVI.01299-19. doi: 10.1128/JVI.01299-19. PubMed 31578296.
Backbone
  Vector backbone: pcDNA4/TO
  Backbone manufacturer: Thermo Fisher Scientific
  Backbone size w/o insert (bp): 5117
  Total vector size (bp): 6404
  Vector type: Mammalian Expression
Growth in bacteria
  Bacterial resistance: Ampicillin, 100 μg/mL
  Growth temperature: 37°C
  Growth strain: DH5alpha
  Copy number: High Copy
Gene/Insert
  Gene/Insert name: ORF66
  Species: Kaposi's Sarcoma Associated Herpesvirus (HHV-8)
  Insert size (bp): 1287
  Mutation: ORF66 a.a. 1-429 (full-length); cysteine 341 mutated to alanine
  Entrez Gene: ORF66 (a.k.a. HHV8GK18_gp75)
  Promoter: CMV
  Tag / fusion protein: 2xStrep (C terminal on backbone)
  Cloning method: Unknown
  Sequencing primers: 5′ CGCAAATGGGCGGTAGGCGTG; 3′ TAGAAGGCACAGTCGAGG
Terms and licenses: Academic/Nonprofit Terms; Industry Terms: Not Available to Industry
How to cite: pcDNA4/TO-ORF66 C341A-2xStrep was a gift from Britt Glaunsinger (Addgene plasmid # 131116 ; http://n2t.net/addgene:131116 ; RRID:Addgene_131116)
